Addgene plasmid #120791: GGE252
Purpose: Part of GoldenGate Yarrowia lipolytica toolkit for assembling an expression plasmid for Y. lipolytic yeast. Sequence for homologous integration into Y. lipolytica genome. Linearization of cassette by NotI restriction enzyme after the assembly
Depositing lab: Tristan Rossignol. Depositing organization: INRAE Jouy-en-Josas. Publication: A modular Golden Gate toolkit for Yarrowia lipolytica synthetic biology. Larroude M, Park YK, Soudier P, Kubiak M, Nicaud JM, Rossignol T. Microb Biotechnol. 2019 May 31. doi: 10.1111/1751-7915.13427. PubMed 31148366.
Backbone
  Vector backbone: pCR4Blunt-TOPO
  Vector type: Cloning/assembly plasmid
Growth in bacteria
  Bacterial resistance: Kanamycin, 50 μg/mL
  Growth temperature: 37°C
  Growth strain: DH5alpha
  Copy number: High Copy
Gene/Insert
  Gene/Insert name: InsDown_GSY-NotI
  Insert size (bp): 1008
  Cloning method: TOPO Cloning
Terms and licenses: Academic/Nonprofit Terms; Industry Terms: Not Available to Industry
How to cite: GGE252 was a gift from Tristan Rossignol (Addgene plasmid # 120791 ; http://n2t.net/addgene:120791 ; RRID:Addgene_120791)
