[The description below was written by a language model from this plasmid's Addgene catalogue record and pLannotate feature annotations shown in this document.]
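Description:
GGE252 is a donor (part) plasmid from a modular Golden Gate toolkit for building expression constructs for the oleaginous yeast Yarrowia lipolytica. The catalogue lists the backbone as pCR4Blunt-TOPO, a small E. coli cloning vector, and the insert was introduced by TOPO cloning. It is maintained in standard E. coli strains at high copy through a ColE1/pUC-type origin and is selected with kanamycin via the Tn5-derived NeoR/KanR aminoglycoside phosphotransferase gene. The feature table of the 4,553 nt sequence also detects a BleoR (Sh ble) coding sequence behind a partial AmpR promoter, together with SP6 and T7 promoters flanking the cloning site. These features differ somewhat from what the named backbone would suggest, so the sequenced backbone may be a related Zero Blunt TOPO-type vector. The lac promoter/operator, lacZα fragment and ccdB fragment are remnants of the positive-selection system, in which insertion disrupts the lacZα-ccdB fusion so that only recombinant plasmids are recovered.

The payload, InsDown_GSY-NotI (about 1 kb), sits in the unannotated region between the SP6 and T7 promoters. According to the record it is a sequence for homologous integration into the Y. lipolytica genome; the name suggests the downstream homology arm of a "GSY" locus, but the record does not define that locus. The part carries no promoter, coding sequence or yeast marker. In a Golden Gate assembly it is combined with other toolkit parts to form one flank of the finished expression cassette. The associated NotI site allows that cassette to be released from the bacterial backbone as a linear fragment after assembly, ready for transformation and targeted chromosomal integration in Y. lipolytica.
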