Features (pLannotate 1.2.2; 14 found; start..end, strand, type, name):
      2..94      +  CDS            lacI (fragment): lac repressor; lacI; The lac repressor binds to the lac operator to inhibit transcription in E. coli. This inhibition can be relieved by adding lactose or isopropyl-β-D-thiogalactopyranoside (IPTG).
    107..128     +  protein_bind   CAP binding site: CAP binding activates transcription in the presence of cAMP. E. coli catabolite activator protein
    143..173     +  promoter       lac promoter: promoter for the E. coli lac operon
    181..197     +  protein_bind   lac operator: The lac repressor binds to the lac operator to inhibit transcription in E. coli. This inhibition can be relieved by adding lactose or isopropyl-β-D-thiogalactopyranoside (IPTG). lac repressor encoded by lacI
    239..257     +  promoter       SP6 promoter: promoter for bacteriophage SP6 RNA polymerase
   1442..1460    -  promoter       T7 promoter: promoter for bacteriophage T7 RNA polymerase
   1463..1610    +  CDS            lacZα (fragment): LacZα fragment of β-galactosidase; lacZ fragment
   1620..1923    +  CDS            ccdB (fragment): CcdB, a bacterial toxin that poisons DNA gyrase; ccdB; Plasmids containing the ccdB gene cannot be propagated in standard E. coli strains.
   1971..2240    +  CDS            tnpA (fragment): TN5P_ECOLX - Also known as tnp. Experimental evidence at protein level: Swiss-Prot protein existence level 1. Mediates transposition of transposon Tn5 by a 'cut and paste' mechanism. First, the monomeric transposase binds the 19 bp inverted DNA repeats flanking the transposon. Then, dimerization of the DNA- bound transposase creates a synaptic DNA complex. After nicking of the first DNA strand, excision of the transposon proceeds through a series of intermediates. The transposase then mediates the insertion of the transposon at a new site by strand transfer. The activity of the wild- type tran
   2272..3066    +  CDS            NeoR/KanR: aminoglycoside phosphotransferase from Tn5; aph(3')-II (or nptII); confers resistance to neomycin, kanamycin, and G418 (Geneticin®)
   3087..3137    -  misc_feature   bom (fragment): basis of mobility region from pBR322
   3164..3252    +  promoter       AmpR promoter (fragment): bla
   3272..3646    +  CDS            BleoR: antibiotic-binding protein; Sh ble from Streptoalloteichus hindustanus; confers resistance to bleomycin, phleomycin, and Zeocin™
   3784..4372    +  rep_origin     ori: high-copy-number ColE1/pMB1/pBR322/pUC origin of replication
>Addgene plasmid #120791 | GGE252 | addgene full sequence | sequence record 263208 | Addgene NGS Result
AGCGCCCAATACGCAAACCGCCTCTCCCCGCGCGTTGGCCGATTCATTAATGCAGCTGGCACGACAGGTT
TCCCGACTGGAAAGCGGGCAGTGAGCGCAACGCAATTAATGTGAGTTAGCTCACTCATTAGGCACCCCAG
GCTTTACACTTTATGCTTCCGGCTCGTATGTTGTGTGGAATTGTGAGCGGATAACAATTTCACACAGGAA
ACAGCTATGACCATGATTACGCCAAGCTATTTAGGTGACACTATAGAATACTCAAGCTATGCATCAAGCT
TGGTACCGAGCTCGGATCCACTAGTAACGGCCGCCAGTGTGCTGGAATTCGCCCTTGGGGGTCTCTGAGT
GCAGAAGTTGAGTGTTTGAATGTACTACTTGATAGTAGGGAGAAGGAAAAACCTGGTAATTAATATATTG
TCATGATAACGATACTCAAGAAGAGGACGAGTGATGCAGCAGTGGAACGAGTAGTTCGATGTGAGGCAAA
CGTAGCCTGCTAGTTACGTACCGGTATTGGAACCAATACGAAAGTGAAAACGCACACATGTTCAGATGTT
CTTGCATCATGAAGTGTCAATATTATCTCACCATGTCTTGAAATAGTACAGTAAGCAGGTTTAGATACTG
TTCCATGTTGCATTAATACATCGTCGAGATACAATTATGATATAGAGCTACAGTATGGCTCTGAAAAGAC
ATGTATCGAAAGTAGGATAGAGTCTAAGCACAAGTAACGAGCTCTGCGTTCGATTCATGTCTCAAATTGT
ATACGCATAGCCATCTATGACTTGCGTCACCGCCGTCGGTTGTCTACTTTCTTGTCTCATTCATTGATGA
TATAAATAACCTAATCAACATGCTATGTTCTCGCAACCCGCTCCTCCTTCCATCTTTGTGCTCTCTCGTG
TCGCAGATGGTATCGTGAGCGAGCCTGTCTGTAGTCGGCCACAAATTGGGCCACGTCGGTGCTATCGGAT
CCTAGAAACGACTCTCGAAGAATCTCACTAAGCTCGTCCGATTCCACAGCTGAATGGGTCATACTCGACT
GTAGAGCTGGACTTGAAAACGGTTGCAGAGCCCGGTACATTTCTGCCTCCAGCTGGACCCATTCTCCTTC
CAATTTCTTGCTTGCAGTCACCTTTTCTCCTACTCGTTGACGCAGTTCAGGAAGAGTCTCCTGGTACTGT
TCCTTGAGTTTTTGTGCTCGCTGTTCGAGATCTTTGAGCGCGCGTGTCTGTCGGCTGTAGTCTCCGCCGT
TCTCGGCCACAATTGAGCCCTTGAGCACGTCCTGAGGCACACTGGAAATGTGCTGGGTGGCCAGCTCATC
GAGATGCGACAGTGTGTACGGCGGCCGCTGCGAGAGACCGGAAGGGCGAATTCTGCAGATATCCATCACA
CTGGCGGCCGCTCGAGCATGCATCTAGAGGGCCCAATTCGCCCTATAGTGAGTCGTATTACAATTCACTG
GCCGTCGTTTTACAACGTCGTGACTGGGAAAACCCTGGCGTTACCCAACTTAATCGCCTTGCAGCACATC
CCCCTTTCGCCAGCTGGCGTAATAGCGAAGAGGCCCGCACCGATCGCCCTTCCCAACAGTTGCGCAGCCT
ATACGTACGGCAGTTTAAGGTTTACACCTATAAAAGAGAGAGCCGTTATCGTCTGTTTGTGGATGTACAG
AGTGATATTATTGACACGCCGGGGCGACGGATGGTGATCCCCCTGGCCAGTGCACGTCTGCTGTCAGATA
AAGTCTCCCGTGAACTTTACCCGGTGGTGCATATCGGGGATGAAAGCTGGCGCATGATGACCACCGATAT
GGCCAGTGTGCCGGTCTCCGTTATCGGGGAAGAAGTGGCTGATCTCAGCCACCGCGAAAATGACATCAAA
AACGCCATTAACCTGATGTTCTGGGGAATATAAATGTCAGGCATGAGATTATCAAAAAGGATCTTCACCT
AGATCCTTTTCACGTAGAAAGCCAGTCCGCAGAAACGGTGCTGACCCCGGATGAATGTCAGCTACTGGGC
TATCTGGACAAGGGAAAACGCAAGCGCAAAGAGAAAGCAGGTAGCTTGCAGTGGGCTTACATGGCGATAG
CTAGACTGGGCGGTTTTATGGACAGCAAGCGAACCGGAATTGCCAGCTGGGGCGCCCTCTGGTAAGGTTG
GGAAGCCCTGCAAAGTAAACTGGATGGCTTTCTTGCCGCCAAGGATCTGATGGCGCAGGGGATCAAGCTC
TGATCAAGAGACAGGATGAGGATCGTTTCGCATGATTGAACAAGATGGATTGCACGCAGGTTCTCCGGCC
GCTTGGGTGGAGAGGCTATTCGGCTATGACTGGGCACAACAGACAATCGGCTGCTCTGATGCCGCCGTGT
TCCGGCTGTCAGCGCAGGGGCGCCCGGTTCTTTTTGTCAAGACCGACCTGTCCGGTGCCCTGAATGAACT
GCAAGACGAGGCAGCGCGGCTATCGTGGCTGGCCACGACGGGCGTTCCTTGCGCAGCTGTGCTCGACGTT
GTCACTGAAGCGGGAAGGGACTGGCTGCTATTGGGCGAAGTGCCGGGGCAGGATCTCCTGTCATCTCACC
TTGCTCCTGCCGAGAAAGTATCCATCATGGCTGATGCAATGCGGCGGCTGCATACGCTTGATCCGGCTAC
CTGCCCATTCGACCACCAAGCGAAACATCGCATCGAGCGAGCACGTACTCGGATGGAAGCCGGTCTTGTC
GATCAGGATGATCTGGACGAAGAGCATCAGGGGCTCGCGCCAGCCGAACTGTTCGCCAGGCTCAAGGCGA
GCATGCCCGACGGCGAGGATCTCGTCGTGACCCATGGCGATGCCTGCTTGCCGAATATCATGGTGGAAAA
TGGCCGCTTTTCTGGATTCATCGACTGTGGCCGGCTGGGTGTGGCGGACCGCTATCAGGACATAGCGTTG
GCTACCCGTGATATTGCTGAAGAGCTTGGCGGCGAATGGGCTGACCGCTTCCTCGTGCTTTACGGTATCG
CCGCTCCCGATTCGCAGCGCATCGCCTTCTATCGCCTTCTTGACGAGTTCTTCTGAATTATTAACGCTTA
CAATTTCCTGATGCGGTATTTTCTCCTTACGCATCTGTGCGGTATTTCACACCGCATCAGGTGGCACTTT
TCGGGGAAATGTGCGCGGAACCCCTATTTGTTTATTTTTCTAAATACATTCAAATATGTATCCGCTCATG
AGACAATAACCCTGATAAATGCTTCAATAATAGCACGTGAGGAGGGCCACCATGGCCAAGTTGACCAGTG
CCGTTCCGGTGCTCACCGCGCGCGACGTCGCCGGAGCGGTCGAGTTCTGGACCGACCGGCTCGGGTTCTC
CCGGGACTTCGTGGAGGACGACTTCGCCGGTGTGGTCCGGGACGACGTGACCCTGTTCATCAGCGCGGTC
CAGGACCAGGTGGTGCCGGACAACACCCTGGCCTGGGTGTGGGTGCGCGGCCTGGACGAGCTGTACGCCG
AGTGGTCGGAGGTCGTGTCCACGAACTTCCGGGACGCCTCCGGGCCGGCCATGACCGAGATCGGCGAGCA
GCCGTGGGGGCGGGAGTTCGCCCTGCGCGACCCGGCCGGCAACTGCGTGCACTTCGTGGCCGAGGAGCAG
GACTGACACGTGCTAAAACTTCATTTTTAATTTAAAAGGATCTAGGTGAAGATCCTTTTTGATAATCTCA
TGACCAAAATCCCTTAACGTGAGTTTTCGTTCCACTGAGCGTCAGACCCCGTAGAAAAGATCAAAGGATC
TTCTTGAGATCCTTTTTTTCTGCGCGTAATCTGCTGCTTGCAAACAAAAAAACCACCGCTACCAGCGGTG
GTTTGTTTGCCGGATCAAGAGCTACCAACTCTTTTTCCGAAGGTAACTGGCTTCAGCAGAGCGCAGATAC
CAAATACTGTTCTTCTAGTGTAGCCGTAGTTAGGCCACCACTTCAAGAACTCTGTAGCACCGCCTACATA
CCTCGCTCTGCTAATCCTGTTACCAGTGGCTGCTGCCAGTGGCGATAAGTCGTGTCTTACCGGGTTGGAC
TCAAGACGATAGTTACCGGATAAGGCGCAGCGGTCGGGCTGAACGGGGGGTTCGTGCACACAGCCCAGCT
TGGAGCGAACGACCTACACCGAACTGAGATACCTACAGCGTGAGCTATGAGAAAGCGCCACGCTTCCCGA
AGGGAGAAAGGCGGACAGGTATCCGGTAAGCGGCAGGGTCGGAACAGGAGAGCGCACGAGGGAGCTTCCA
GGGGGAAACGCCTGGTATCTTTATAGTCCTGTCGGGTTTCGCCACCTCTGACTTGAGCGTCGATTTTTGT
GATGCTCGTCAGGGGGGCGGAGCCTATGGAAAAACGCCAGCAACGCGGCCTTTTTACGGTTCCTGGCCTT
TTGCTGGCCTTTTGCTCACATGTTCTTTCCTGCGTTATCCCCTGATTCTGTGGATAACCGTATTACCGCC
TTTGAGTGAGCTGATACCGCTCGCCGCAGCCGAACGACCGAGCGCAGCGAGTCAGTGAGCGAGGAAGCGG
AAG
