>Addgene plasmid #120791 | GGE252 | depositor partial sequence | sequence record 229401 | InsDown_GSY-NotI
GGTCTCTGAGTGCAGAAGTTGAGTGTTTGAATGTACTACTTGATAGTAGGGAGAAGGAAAAACCTGGTAA
TTAATATATTGTCATGATAACGATACTCAAGAAGAGGACGAGTGATGCAGCAGTGGAACGAGTAGTTCGA
TGTGAGGCAAACGTAGCCTGCTAGTTACGTACCGGTATTGGAACCAATACGAAAGTGAAAACGCACACAT
GTTCAGATGTTCTTGCATCATGAAGTGTCAATATTATCTCACCATGTCTTGAAATAGTACAGTAAGCAGG
TTTAGATACTGTTCCATGTTGCATTAATACATCGTCGAGATACAATTATGATATAGAGCTACAGTATGGC
TCTGAAAAGACATGTATCGAAAGTAGGATAGAGTCTAAGCACAAGTAACGAGCTCTGCGTTCGATTCATG
TCTCAAATTGTATACGCATAGCCATCTATGACTTGCGTCACCGCCGTCGGTTGTCTACTTTCTTGTCTCA
TTCATTGATGATATAAATAACCTAATCAACATGCTATGTTCTCGCAACCCGCTCCTCCTTCCATCTTTGT
GCTCTCTCGTGTCGCAGATGGTATCGTGAGCGAGCCTGTCTGTAGTCGGCCACAAATTGGGCCACGTCGG
TGCTATCGGATCCTAGAAACGACTCTCGAAGAATCTCACTAAGCTCGTCCGATTCCACAGCTGAATGGGT
CATACTCGACTGTAGAGCTGGACTTGAAAACGGTTGCAGAGCCCGGTACATTTCTGCCTCCAGCTGGACC
CATTCTCCTTCCAATTTCTTGCTTGCAGTCACCTTTTCTCCTACTCGTTGACGCAGTTCAGGAAGAGTCT
CCTGGTACTGTTCCTTGAGTTTTTGTGCTCGCTGTTCGAGATCTTTGAGCGCGCGTGTCTGTCGGCTGTA
GTCTCCGCCGTTCTCGGCCACAATTGAGCCCTTGAGCACGTCCTGAGGCACACTGGAAATGTGCTGGGTG
GCCAGCTCATCGAGATGCGACAGTGTGTACGTGCGAGAGACC
